Addgene plasmid #91159: pAtCas9-D10A_1
Purpose: Cas9 only expression, Cas9 Type: AtCas9_D10A (nickase), Plant Selection: 2x35S:hpt II
Depositing lab: Daniel Voytas. Depositing organization: University of Minnesota. Publication: A multi-purpose toolkit to enable advanced genome engineering in plants. Cermak T, Curtin SJ, Gil-Humanes J, Cegan R, Kono TJY, Konecna E, Belanto JJ, Starker CG, Mathre JW, Greenstein RL, Voytas DF. Plant Cell. 2017 May 18. pii: tpc.00922.2016. doi: 10.1105/tpc.16.00922. PubMed 28522548.
Backbone
  Vector backbone: pCAMBIA
  Vector type: Plant Expression, CRISPR
  Selectable markers: Hygromycin
Growth in bacteria
  Bacterial resistance: Kanamycin, 50 μg/mL
  Growth temperature: 37°C
  Growth strain: DH5alpha
  Copy number: High Copy
Gene/Insert
  Gene/Insert name: AtCas9_D10A (nickase)
  Species: Synthetic
  Mutation: D10A
  Cloning method: Restriction Enzyme; 5′ cloning site unknown (unknown if destroyed); 3′ cloning site unknown (unknown if destroyed)
  Sequencing primers: 5′ unknown
Terms and licenses: Academic/Nonprofit Terms; Industry Terms: Not Available to Industry
How to cite: pAtCas9-D10A_1 was a gift from Daniel Voytas (Addgene plasmid # 91159 ; http://n2t.net/addgene:91159 ; RRID:Addgene_91159)
