[The description below was written by a language model from this plasmid's Addgene catalogue record and pLannotate feature annotations shown in this document.]
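Description:
pAtCas9-D10A_1 is a 14.2 kb pCAMBIA-based binary T-DNA vector for plant expression of a Cas9 nickase, part of a modular plant genome engineering toolkit. The backbone carries two replication systems. A high-copy ColE1/pMB1-type origin, with the pBR322 bom mobilisation region, maintains the plasmid in E. coli. The pVS1 oriV, together with its RepA replication protein and StaA stability protein, allows stable maintenance in Agrobacterium. Bacterial selection is by kanamycin through an aphA-3 aminoglycoside phosphotransferase gene located outside the T-DNA.

Between the nopaline-type left and right border repeats lie two plant expression units. Near the left border, and oriented toward it, an enhanced CaMV 35S promoter with a duplicated enhancer drives the hygromycin phosphotransferase gene, which ends in the CaMV polyadenylation signal. This cassette provides hygromycin selection of transformed plant tissue. The second unit places a CaMV 35S promoter upstream of a roughly 4.1 kb Streptococcus pyogenes-derived Cas9 coding sequence, followed by the Arabidopsis HSP18.2 terminator. The record describes this as AtCas9 carrying the D10A substitution. D10A inactivates the RuvC nuclease domain, so the enzyme cuts only one DNA strand. Remnants of the pUC-type lac promoter, multiple cloning site and lacZα flank this cassette as leftovers of the cloning region.

The construct is recorded as Cas9-only, and no guide RNA cassette is annotated, so guides must come from another source. Such a vector suits Agrobacterium-mediated generation of nickase-expressing plant material or use as a no-guide control. Nickases are generally used with paired guides to reduce off-target cleavage or to stimulate nick-induced repair.
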