Features (pLannotate 1.2.2; 22 found; start..end, strand, type, name):
    291..1085    -  CDS            KanR: aminoglycoside phosphotransferase; aphA-3; confers resistance to kanamycin
   1510..1534    +  misc_feature   LB T-DNA repeat: left border repeat from nopaline C58 T-DNA
   1612..1786    -  polyA_signal   CaMV poly(A) signal: cauliflower mosaic virus polyadenylation signal
   1827..2852    -  CDS            HygR: hygromycin B phosphotransferase confers resistance to hygromycin
   2919..3595    -  promoter       CaMV 35S promoter (enhanced): cauliflower mosaic virus 35S promoter with a duplicated enhancer region
   3685..3773    +  CDS            lacI (fragment): lac repressor; lacI; The lac repressor binds to the lac operator to inhibit transcription in E. coli. This inhibition can be relieved by adding lactose or isopropyl-β-D-thiogalactopyranoside (IPTG).
   3786..3807    +  protein_bind   CAP binding site: CAP binding activates transcription in the presence of cAMP. E. coli catabolite activator protein
   3822..3852    +  promoter       lac promoter: promoter for the E. coli lac operon
   3856..3878    +  protein_bind   lac operator (fragment): The lac repressor binds to the lac operator to inhibit transcription in E. coli. This inhibition can be relieved by adding lactose or isopropyl-β-D-thiogalactopyranoside (IPTG). lac repressor encoded by lacI
   3909..3934    +  misc_feature   MCS (fragment): pUC18/19 multiple cloning site
   4430..4771    +  promoter       CaMV 35S promoter: strong constitutive promoter from cauliflower mosaic virus
   4809..8912    +  CDS            cas9: CAS9_STRP1 - Also known as csn1 From Streptococcus pyogenes serotype M1.
   8956..9204    +  terminator     HSP terminator: efficient transcription terminator from the Arabidopsis thaliana heat shock protein 18.2 gene (Nagaya et al., 2010)
   9225..9379    +  CDS            lacZα (fragment): LacZα fragment of β-galactosidase; lacZ fragment
   9445..9469    +  misc_feature   RB T-DNA repeat: right border repeat from nopaline C58 T-DNA
   9809..10210   +  CDS            Y4CG_SINFN (fragment): Protein inferred from homology: Swiss-Prot protein existence level 3. From Sinorhizobium fredii (strain NBRC 101917 / NGR234).
  10770..11399   +  CDS            pVS1 StaA: stability protein from the Pseudomonas plasmid pVS1 (Heeb et al., 2000)
  11828..12901   +  CDS            pVS1 RepA: replication protein from the Pseudomonas plasmid pVS1 (Heeb et al., 2000)
  12967..13161   +  rep_origin     pVS1 oriV: origin of replication for the Pseudomonas plasmid pVS1 (Heeb et al., 2000)
  13364..13403   +  CDS            rop (fragment): Rop protein, which maintains plasmids at low copy number; rop
  13505..13645   +  misc_feature   bom: basis of mobility region from pBR322
  13831..204     -  rep_origin     ori (across the origin): high-copy-number ColE1/pMB1/pBR322/pUC origin of replication
>Addgene plasmid #91159 | pAtCas9-D10A_1 | addgene full sequence | sequence record 182611 | Addgene NGS Result
GTAGGCGGTGCTACAGAGTTCTTGAAGTGGTGGCCTAACTACGGCTACACTAGAAGGACAGTATTTGGTA
TCTGCGCTCTGCTGAAGCCAGTTACCTTCGGAAAAAGAGTTGGTAGCTCTTGATCCGGCAAACAAACCAC
CGCTGGTAGCGGTGGTTTTTTTGTTTGCAAGCAGCAGATTACGCGCAGAAAAAAAGGATCTCAAGAAGAT
CCTTTGATCTTTTCTACGGGGTCTGACGCTCAGTGGAACGAAAACTCACGTTAAGGGATTTTGGTCATGC
ATTCTAGGTACTAAAACAATTCATCCAGTAAAATATAATATTTTATTTTCTCCCAATCAGGCTTGATCCC
CAGTAAGTCAAAAAATAGCTCGACATACTGTTCTTCCCCGATATCCTCCCTGATCGACCGGACGCAGAAG
GCAATGTCATACCACTTGTCCGCCCTGCCGCTTCTCCCAAGATCAATAAAGCCACTTACTTTGCCATCTT
TCACAAAGATGTTGCTGTCTCCCAGGTCGCCGTGGGAAAAGACAAGTTCCTCTTCGGGCTTTTCCGTCTT
TAAAAAATCATACAGCTCGCGCGGATCTTTAAATGGAGTGTCTTCTTCCCAGTTTTCGCAATCCACATCG
GCCAGATCGTTATTCAGTAAGTAATCCAATTCGGCTAAGCGGCTGTCTAAGCTATTCGTATAGGGACAAT
CCGATATGTCGATGGAGTGAAAGAGCCTGATGCACTCCGCATACAGCTCGATAATCTTTTCAGGGCTTTG
TTCATCTTCATACTCTTCCGAGCAAAGGACGCCATCGGCCTCACTCATGAGCAGATTGCTCCAGCCATCA
TGCCGTTCAAAGTGCAGGACCTTTGGAACAGGCAGCTTTCCTTCCAGCCATAGCATCATGTCCTTTTCCC
GTTCCACATCATAGGTGGTCCCTTTATACCGGCTGTCCGTCATTTTTAAATATAGGTTTTCATTTTCTCC
CACCAGCTTATATACCTTAGCAGGAGACATTCCTTCCGTATCTTTTACGCAGCGGTATTTTTCGATCAGT
TTTTTCAATTCCGGTGATATTCTCATTTTAGCCATTTATTATTTCCTTCCTCTTTTCTACAGTATTTAAA
GATACCCCAAGAAGCTAATTATAACAAGACGAACTCCAATTCACTGTTCCTTGCATTCTAAAACCTTAAA
TACCAGAAAACAGCTTTTTCAAAGTTGTTTTCAAAGTTGGCGTATAACATAGTATCGACGGAGCCGATTT
TGAAACCGCGGTGATCACAGGCAGCAACGCTCTGTCATCGTTACAATCAACATGCTACCCTCCGCGAGAT
CATCCGTGTTTCAAACCCGGCAGCTTAGTTGCCGTTCTTCCGAATAGCATCGGTAACATGAGCAAAGTCT
GCCGCCTTACAACGGCTCTCCCGCTGACGCCGTCCCGGACTGATGGGCTGCCTGTATCGAGTGGTGATTT
TGTGCCGAGCTGCCGGTCGGGGAGCTGTTGGCTGGCTGGTGGCAGGATATATTGTGGTGTAAACAAATTG
ACGCTTAGACAACTTAATAACACATTGCGGACGTTTTTAATGTACTGAATTAACGCCGAATTAATTCGGG
GGATCTGGATTTTAGTACTGGATTTTGGTTTTAGGAATTAGAAATTTTATTGATAGAAGTATTTTACAAA
TACAAATACATACTAAGGGTTTCTTATATGCTCAACACATGAGCGAAACCCTATAGGAACCCTAATTCCC
TTATCTGGGAACTACTCACACATTATTATGGAGAAACTCGAGCTTGTCGATCGACAGATCCCGGTCGGCA
TCTACTCTATTTCTTTGCCCTCGGACGAGTGCTGGGGCGTCGGTTTCCACTATCGGCGAGTACTTCTACA
CAGCCATCGGTCCAGACGGCCGCGCTTCTGCGGGCGATTTGTGTACGCCCGACAGTCCCGGCTCCGGATC
GGACGATTGCGTCGCATCGACCCTGCGCCCAAGCTGCATCATCGAAATTGCCGTCAACCAAGCTCTGATA
GAGTTGGTCAAGACCAATGCGGAGCATATACGCCCGGAGTCGTGGCGATCCTGCAAGCTCCGGATGCCTC
CGCTCGAAGTAGCGCGTCTGCTGCTCCATACAAGCCAACCACGGCCTCCAGAAGAAGATGTTGGCGACCT
CGTATTGGGAATCCCCGAACATCGCCTCGCTCCAGTCAATGACCGCTGTTATGCGGCCATTGTCCGTCAG
GACATTGTTGGAGCCGAAATCCGCGTGCACGAGGTGCCGGACTTCGGGGCAGTCCTCGGCCCAAAGCATC
AGCTCATCGAGAGCCTGCGCGACGGACGCACTGACGGTGTCGTCCATCACAGTTTGCCAGTGATACACAT
GGGGATCAGCAATCGCGCATATGAAATCACGCCATGTAGTGTATTGACCGATTCCTTGCGGTCCGAATGG
GCCGAACCCGCTCGTCTGGCTAAGATCGGCCGCAGCGATCGCATCCATAGCCTCCGCGACCGGTTGTAGA
ACAGCGGGCAGTTCGGTTTCAGGCAGGTCTTGCAACGTGACACCCTGTGAACGGCGGGAGATGCAATAGG
TCAGGCTCTCGCTAAACTCCCCAATGTCAAGCACTTCCGGAATCGGGAGCGCGGCCGATGCAAAGTGCCG
ATAAACATAACGATCTTTGTAGAAACCATCGGCGCAGCTATTTACCCGCAGGACATATCCACGCCCTCCT
ACATCGAAGCTGAAAGCACGAGATTCTTCGCCCTCCGAGAGCTGCATCAGGTCGGAGACGCTGTCGAACT
TTTCGATCAGAAACTTCTCGACAGACGTCGCGGTGAGTTCAGGCTTTTTCATATCTCATTGCCCCCCGGA
TCTGCGAAAGCTCGAGAGAGATAGATTTGTAGAGAGAGACTGGTGATTTCAGCGTGTCCTCTCCAAATGA
AATGAACTTCCTTATATAGAGGAAGGGTCTTGCGAAGGATAGTGGGATTGTGCGTCATCCCTTACGTCAG
TGGAGATATCACATCAATCCACTTGCTTTGAAGACGTGGTTGGAACGTCTTCTTTTTCCACGATGCTCCT
CGTGGGTGGGGGTCCATCTTTGGGACCACTGTCGGCAGAGGCATCTTGAACGATAGCCTTTCCTTTATCG
CAATGATGGCATTTGTAGGTGCCACCTTCCTTTTCTACTGTCCTTTTGATGAAGTGACAGATAGCTGGGC
AATGGAATCCGAGGAGGTTTCCCGATATTACCCTTTGTTGAAAAGTCTCAATAGCCCTTTGGTCTTCTGA
GACTGTATCTTTGATATTCTTGGAGTAGACGAGAGTGTCGTGCTCCACCATGTTCACATCAATCCACTTG
CTTTGAAGACGTGGTTGGAACGTCTTCTTTTTCCACGATGCTCCTCGTGGGTGGGGGTCCATCTTTGGGA
CCACTGTCGGCAGAGGCATCTTGAACGATAGCCTTTCCTTTATCGCAATGATGGCATTTGTAGGTGCCAC
CTTCCTTTTCTACTGTCCTTTTGATGAAGTGACAGATAGCTGGGCAATGGAATCCGAGGAGGTTTCCCGA
TATTACCCTTTGTTGAAAAGTCTCAATAGCCCTTTGGTCTTCTGAGACTGTATCTTTGATATTCTTGGAG
TAGACGAGAGTGTCGTGCTCCACCATGTTGGCAAGCTGCTCTAGCCAATACGCAAACCGCCTCTCCCCGC
GCGTTGGCCGATTCATTAATGCAGCTGGCACGACAGGTTTCCCGACTGGAAAGCGGGCAGTGAGCGCAAC
GCAATTAATGTGAGTTAGCTCACTCATTAGGCACCCCAGGCTTTACACTTTATGCTTCCGGCTCGTATGT
TGTGTGGAATTGTGAGCGGATAACAATTTCACACAGGAAACAGCTATGACATGATTACGAATTCGAGCTC
GGTACCCGGGGATCGGCGCGCCAGATTTGCCTTTTCAATTTCAGAAAGAATGCTAACCCACAGATGGTTA
GAGAGGCTTACGCAGCAGGTATCATCAAGACGATCTACCCGAGCAATAATCTCCAGGAAATCAAATACCT
TCCCAAGAAGGTTAAAGATGCAGTCAAAAGATTCAGGACTAACTGCATCAAGAACACAGAGAAAGATATA
TTTCTCAAGATCAGAAGTACTATTCCAGTATGGACGATTCAAGGCTTGCTTCACAAACCAAGGCAAGTAA
TAGAGATTGGAGTCTCTAAAAAGGTAGTTCCCACTGAATCAAAGGCCATGGAGTCAAAGATTCAAATAGA
GGACCTAACAGAACTCGCCGTAAAGACTGGCGAACAGTTCATACAGAGTCTCTTACGACTCAATGACAAG
AAGAAAATCTTCGTCAACATGGTGGAGCACGACACACTTGTCTACTCCAAAAATATCAAAGATACAGTCT
CAGAAGACCAAAGGGCAATTGAGACTTTTCAACAAAGGGTAATATCCGGAAACCTCCTCGGATTCCATTG
CCCAGCTATCTGTCACTTTATTGTGAAGATAGTGGAAAAGGAAGGTGGCTCCTACAAATGCCATCATTGC
GATAAAGGAAAGGCCATCGTTGAAGATGCCTCTGCCGACAGTGGTCCCAAAGATGGACCCCCACCCACGA
GGAGCATCGTGGAAAAAGAAGACGTTCCAACCACGTCTTCAAAGCAAGTGGATTGATGTGATATCTCCAC
TGACGTAAGGGATGACGCACAATCCCACTATCCTTCGCAAGACCCTTCCTCTATATAAGGAAGTTCATTT
CATTTGGAGAGAACACGGGGGACTCCTGCAGGTAGATCGCTCGTCGACATGGATAAGAAGTACTCTATCG
GACTCGCTATCGGAACTAACTCTGTGGGATGGGCTGTGATCACCGATGAGTACAAGGTGCCATCTAAGAA
GTTCAAGGTTCTCGGAAACACCGATAGGCACTCTATCAAGAAAAACCTTATCGGTGCTCTCCTCTTCGAT
TCTGGTGAAACTGCTGAGGCTACCAGACTCAAGAGAACCGCTAGAAGAAGGTACACCAGAAGAAAGAACA
GGATCTGCTACCTCCAAGAGATCTTCTCTAACGAGATGGCTAAAGTGGATGATTCATTCTTCCACAGGCT
CGAAGAGTCATTCCTCGTGGAAGAAGATAAGAAGCACGAGAGGCACCCTATCTTCGGAAACATCGTTGAT
GAGGTGGCATACCACGAGAAGTACCCTACTATCTACCACCTCAGAAAGAAGCTCGTTGATTCTACTGATA
AGGCTGATCTCAGGCTCATCTACCTCGCTCTCGCTCACATGATCAAGTTCAGAGGACACTTCCTCATCGA
GGGTGATCTCAACCCTGATAACTCTGATGTGGATAAGTTGTTCATCCAGCTCGTGCAGACCTACAACCAG
CTTTTCGAAGAGAACCCTATCAACGCTTCAGGTGTGGATGCTAAGGCTATCCTCTCTGCTAGGCTCTCTA
AGTCAAGAAGGCTTGAGAACCTCATTGCTCAGCTCCCTGGTGAGAAGAAGAACGGACTTTTCGGAAACTT
GATCGCTCTCTCTCTCGGACTCACCCCTAACTTCAAGTCTAACTTCGATCTCGCTGAGGATGCAAAGCTC
CAGCTCTCAAAGGATACCTACGATGATGATCTCGATAACCTCCTCGCTCAGATCGGAGATCAGTACGCTG
ATTTGTTCCTCGCTGCTAAGAACCTCTCTGATGCTATCCTCCTCAGTGATATCCTCAGAGTGAACACCGA
GATCACCAAGGCTCCACTCTCAGCTTCTATGATCAAGAGATACGATGAGCACCACCAGGATCTCACACTT
CTCAAGGCTCTTGTTAGACAGCAGCTCCCAGAGAAGTACAAAGAGATTTTCTTCGATCAGTCTAAGAACG
GATACGCTGGTTACATCGATGGTGGTGCATCTCAAGAAGAGTTCTACAAGTTCATCAAGCCTATCCTCGA
GAAGATGGATGGAACCGAGGAACTCCTCGTGAAGCTCAATAGAGAGGATCTTCTCAGAAAGCAGAGGACC
TTCGATAACGGATCTATCCCTCATCAGATCCACCTCGGAGAGTTGCACGCTATCCTTAGAAGGCAAGAGG
ATTTCTACCCATTCCTCAAGGATAACAGGGAAAAGATTGAGAAGATTCTCACCTTCAGAATCCCTTACTA
CGTGGGACCTCTCGCTAGAGGAAACTCAAGATTCGCTTGGATGACCAGAAAGTCTGAGGAAACCATCACC
CCTTGGAACTTCGAAGAGGTGGTGGATAAGGGTGCTAGTGCTCAGTCTTTCATCGAGAGGATGACCAACT
TCGATAAGAACCTTCCAAACGAGAAGGTGCTCCCTAAGCACTCTTTGCTCTACGAGTACTTCACCGTGTA
CAACGAGTTGACCAAGGTTAAGTACGTGACCGAGGGAATGAGGAAGCCTGCTTTTTTGTCAGGTGAGCAA
AAGAAGGCTATCGTTGATCTCTTGTTCAAGACCAACAGAAAGGTGACCGTGAAGCAGCTCAAAGAGGATT
ACTTCAAGAAAATCGAGTGCTTCGATTCAGTTGAGATTTCTGGTGTTGAGGATAGGTTCAACGCATCTCT
CGGAACCTACCACGATCTCCTCAAGATCATTAAGGATAAGGATTTCTTGGATAACGAGGAAAACGAGGAT
ATCTTGGAGGATATCGTTCTTACCCTCACCCTCTTTGAAGATAGAGAGATGATTGAAGAAAGGCTCAAGA
CCTACGCTCATCTCTTCGATGATAAGGTGATGAAGCAGTTGAAGAGAAGAAGATACACTGGTTGGGGAAG
GCTCTCAAGAAAGCTCATTAACGGAATCAGGGATAAGCAGTCTGGAAAGACAATCCTTGATTTCCTCAAG
TCTGATGGATTCGCTAACAGAAACTTCATGCAGCTCATCCACGATGATTCTCTCACCTTTAAAGAGGATA
TCCAGAAGGCTCAGGTTTCAGGACAGGGTGATAGTCTCCATGAGCATATCGCTAACCTCGCTGGATCTCC
TGCAATCAAGAAGGGAATCCTCCAGACTGTGAAGGTTGTGGATGAGTTGGTGAAGGTGATGGGAAGGCAT
AAGCCTGAGAACATCGTGATCGAAATGGCTAGAGAGAACCAGACCACTCAGAAGGGACAGAAGAACTCTA
GGGAAAGGATGAAGAGGATCGAGGAAGGTATCAAAGAGCTTGGATCTCAGATCCTCAAAGAGCACCCTGT
TGAGAACACTCAGCTCCAGAATGAGAAGCTCTACCTCTACTACCTCCAGAACGGAAGGGATATGTATGTG
GATCAAGAGTTGGATATCAACAGGCTCTCTGATTACGATGTTGATCATATCGTGCCACAGTCATTCTTGA
AGGATGATTCTATCGATAACAAGGTGCTCACCAGGTCTGATAAGAACAGGGGTAAGAGTGATAACGTGCC
AAGTGAAGAGGTTGTGAAGAAAATGAAGAACTATTGGAGGCAGCTCCTCAACGCTAAGCTCATCACTCAG
AGAAAGTTCGATAACTTGACTAAGGCTGAGAGGGGAGGACTCTCTGAATTGGATAAGGCAGGATTCATCA
AGAGGCAGCTTGTGGAAACCAGGCAGATCACTAAGCACGTTGCACAGATCCTCGATTCTAGGATGAACAC
CAAGTACGATGAGAACGATAAGTTGATCAGGGAAGTGAAGGTTATCACCCTCAAGTCAAAGCTCGTGTCT
GATTTCAGAAAGGATTTCCAATTCTACAAGGTGAGGGAAATCAACAACTACCACCACGCTCACGATGCTT
ACCTTAACGCTGTTGTTGGAACCGCTCTCATCAAGAAGTATCCTAAGCTCGAGTCAGAGTTCGTGTACGG
TGATTACAAGGTGTACGATGTGAGGAAGATGATCGCTAAGTCTGAGCAAGAGATCGGAAAGGCTACCGCT
AAGTATTTCTTCTACTCTAACATCATGAATTTCTTCAAGACCGAGATTACCCTCGCTAACGGTGAGATCA
GAAAGAGGCCACTCATCGAGACAAACGGTGAAACAGGTGAGATCGTGTGGGATAAGGGAAGGGATTTCGC
TACCGTTAGAAAGGTGCTCTCTATGCCACAGGTGAACATCGTTAAGAAAACCGAGGTGCAGACCGGTGGA
TTCTCTAAAGAGTCTATCCTCCCTAAGAGGAACTCTGATAAGCTCATTGCTAGGAAGAAGGATTGGGACC
CTAAGAAATACGGTGGTTTCGATTCTCCTACCGTGGCTTACTCTGTTCTCGTTGTGGCTAAGGTTGAGAA
GGGAAAGAGTAAGAAGCTCAAGTCTGTTAAGGAACTTCTCGGAATCACTATCATGGAAAGGTCATCTTTC
GAGAAGAACCCAATCGATTTCCTCGAGGCTAAGGGATACAAAGAGGTTAAGAAGGATCTCATCATCAAGC
TCCCAAAGTACTCACTCTTCGAACTCGAGAACGGTAGAAAGAGGATGCTCGCTTCTGCTGGTGAGCTTCA
AAAGGGAAACGAGCTTGCTCTCCCATCTAAGTACGTTAACTTTCTTTACCTCGCTTCTCACTACGAGAAG
TTGAAGGGATCTCCAGAAGATAACGAGCAGAAGCAACTTTTCGTTGAGCAGCACAAGCACTACTTGGATG
AGATCATCGAGCAGATCTCTGAGTTCTCTAAAAGGGTGATCCTCGCTGATGCAAACCTCGATAAGGTGTT
GTCTGCTTACAACAAGCACAGAGATAAGCCTATCAGGGAACAGGCAGAGAACATCATCCATCTCTTCACC
CTTACCAACCTCGGTGCTCCTGCTGCTTTCAAGTACTTCGATACAACCATCGATAGGAAGAGATACACCT
CTACCAAAGAAGTGCTCGATGCTACCCTCATCCATCAGTCTATCACTGGACTCTACGAGACTAGGATCGA
TCTCTCACAGCTCGGTGGTGATTCAAGGGCTGATCCTAAGAAGAAGAGGAAGGTTTGACTCGAGATATGA
AGATGAAGATGAAATATTTGGTGTGTCAAATAAAAAGCTTGTGTGCTTAAGTTTGTGTTTTTTTCTTGGC
TTGTTGTGTTATGAATTTGTGGCTTTTTCTAATATTAAATGAATGTAAGATCACATTATAATGAATAAAC
AAATGTTTCTATAATCCATTGTGAATGTTTTGTTGGATCTCTTCTGCAGCATATAACTACTGTATGTGCT
ATGGTATGGACTATGGAATATGATTAAAGATAAGGAGCTCCGGTGACGGACTGGCACTGGCCGTCGTTTT
ACAACGTCGTGACTGGGAAAACCCTGGCGTTACCCAACTTAATCGCCTTGCAGCACATCCCCCTTTCGCC
AGCTGGCGTAATAGCGAAGAGGCCCGCACCGATCGCCCTTCCCAACAGTTGCGCAGCCTGAATGGCGAAT
GCTAGAGCAGCTTGAGCTTGGATCAGATTGTCGTTTCCCGCCTTCAGTTTAAACTATCAGTGTTTGACAG
GATATATTGGCGGGTAAACCTAAGAGAAAAGAGCGTTTATTAGAATAATCGGATATTTAAAAGGGCGTGA
AAAGGTTTATCCGTTCGTCCATTTGTATGTGCATGCCAACCACAGGGTTCCCCTCGGGATCAAAGTACTT
TGATCCAACCCCTCCGCTGCTATAGTGCAGTCGGCTTCTGACGTTCAGTGCAGCCGTCTTCTGAAAACGA
CATGTCGCACAAGTCCTAAGTTACGCGACAGGCTGCCGCCCTGCCCTTTTCCTGGCGTTTTCTTGTCGCG
TGTTTTAGTCGCATAAAGTAGAATACTTGCGACTAGAACCGGAGACATTACGCCATGAACAAGAGCGCCG
CCGCTGGCCTGCTGGGCTATGCCCGCGTCAGCACCGACGACCAGGACTTGACCAACCAACGGGCCGAACT
GCACGCGGCCGGCTGCACCAAGCTGTTTTCCGAGAAGATCACCGGCACCAGGCGCGACCGCCCGGAGCTG
GCCAGGATGCTTGACCACCTACGCCCTGGCGACGTTGTGACAGTGACCAGGCTAGACCGCCTGGCCCGCA
GCACCCGCGACCTACTGGACATTGCCGAGCGCATCCAGGAGGCCGGCGCGGGCCTGCGTAGCCTGGCAGA
GCCGTGGGCCGACACCACCACGCCGGCCGGCCGCATGGTGTTGACCGTGTTCGCCGGCATTGCCGAGTTC
GAGCGTTCCCTAATCATCGACCGCACCCGGAGCGGGCGCGAGGCCGCCAAGGCCCGAGGCGTGAAGTTTG
GCCCCCGCCCTACCCTCACCCCGGCACAGATCGCGCACGCCCGCGAGCTGATCGACCAGGAAGGCCGCAC
CGTGAAAGAGGCGGCTGCACTGCTTGGCGTGCATCGCTCGACCCTGTACCGCGCACTTGAGCGCAGCGAG
GAAGTGACGCCCACCGAGGCCAGGCGGCGCGGTGCCTTCCGTGAGGACGCATTGACCGAGGCCGACGCCC
TGGCGGCCGCCGAGAATGAACGCCAAGAGGAACAAGCATGAAACCGCACCAGGACGGCCAGGACGAACCG
TTTTTCATTACCGAAGAGATCGAGGCGGAGATGATCGCGGCCGGGTACGTGTTCGAGCCGCCCGCGCACG
TCTCAACCGTGCGGCTGCATGAAATCCTGGCCGGTTTGTCTGATGCCAAGCTGGCGGCCTGGCCGGCCAG
CTTGGCCGCTGAAGAAACCGAGCGCCGCCGTCTAAAAAGGTGATGTGTATTTGAGTAAAACAGCTTGCGT
CATGCGGTCGCTGCGTATATGATGCGATGAGTAAATAAACAAATACGCAAGGGGAACGCATGAAGGTTAT
CGCTGTACTTAACCAGAAAGGCGGGTCAGGCAAGACGACCATCGCAACCCATCTAGCCCGCGCCCTGCAA
CTCGCCGGGGCCGATGTTCTGTTAGTCGATTCCGATCCCCAGGGCAGTGCCCGCGATTGGGCGGCCGTGC
GGGAAGATCAACCGCTAACCGTTGTCGGCATCGACCGCCCGACGATTGACCGCGACGTGAAGGCCATCGG
CCGGCGCGACTTCGTAGTGATCGACGGAGCGCCCCAGGCGGCGGACTTGGCTGTGTCCGCGATCAAGGCA
GCCGACTTCGTGCTGATTCCGGTGCAGCCAAGCCCTTACGACATATGGGCCACCGCCGACCTGGTGGAGC
TGGTTAAGCAGCGCATTGAGGTCACGGATGGAAGGCTACAAGCGGCCTTTGTCGTGTCGCGGGCGATCAA
AGGCACGCGCATCGGCGGTGAGGTTGCCGAGGCGCTGGCCGGGTACGAGCTGCCCATTCTTGAGTCCCGT
ATCACGCAGCGCGTGAGCTACCCAGGCACTGCCGCCGCCGGCACAACCGTTCTTGAATCAGAACCCGAGG
GCGACGCTGCCCGCGAGGTCCAGGCGCTGGCCGCTGAAATTAAATCAAAACTCATTTGAGTTAATGAGGT
AAAGAGAAAATGAGCAAAAGCACAAACACGCTAAGTGCCGGCCGTCCGAGCGCACGCAGCAGCAAGGCTG
CAACGTTGGCCAGCCTGGCAGACACGCCAGCCATGAAGCGGGTCAACTTTCAGTTGCCGGCGGAGGATCA
CACCAAGCTGAAGATGTACGCGGTACGCCAAGGCAAGACCATTACCGAGCTGCTATCTGAATACATCGCG
CAGCTACCAGAGTAAATGAGCAAATGAATAAATGAGTAGATGAATTTTAGCGGCTAAAGGAGGCGGCATG
GAAAATCAAGAACAACCAGGCACCGACGCCGTGGAATGCCCCATGTGTGGAGGAACGGGCGGTTGGCCAG
GCGTAAGCGGCTGGGTTGCCTGCCGGCCCTGCAATGGCACTGGAACCCCCAAGCCCGAGGAATCGGCGTG
AGCGGTCGCAAACCATCCGGCCCGGTACAAATCGGCGCGGCGCTGGGTGATGACCTGGTGGAGAAGTTGA
AGGCCGCGCAGGCCGCCCAGCGGCAACGCATCGAGGCAGAAGCACGCCCCGGTGAATCGTGGCAAGCGGC
CGCTGATCGAATCCGCAAAGAATCCCGGCAACCGCCGGCAGCCGGTGCGCCGTCGATTAGGAAGCCGCCC
AAGGGCGACGAGCAACCAGATTTTTTCGTTCCGATGCTCTATGACGTGGGCACCCGCGATAGTCGCAGCA
TCATGGACGTGGCCGTTTTCCGTCTGTCGAAGCGTGACCGACGAGCTGGCGAGGTGATCCGCTACGAGCT
TCCAGACGGGCACGTAGAGGTTTCCGCAGGGCCGGCCGGCATGGCCAGTGTGTGGGATTACGACCTGGTA
CTGATGGCGGTTTCCCATCTAACCGAATCCATGAACCGATACCGGGAAGGGAAGGGAGACAAGCCCGGCC
GCGTGTTCCGTCCACACGTTGCGGACGTACTCAAGTTCTGCCGGCGAGCCGATGGCGGAAAGCAGAAAGA
CGACCTGGTAGAAACCTGCATTCGGTTAAACACCACGCACGTTGCCATGCAGCGTACGAAGAAGGCCAAG
AACGGCCGCCTGGTGACGGTATCCGAGGGTGAAGCCTTGATTAGCCGCTACAAGATCGTAAAGAGCGAAA
CCGGGCGGCCGGAGTACATCGAGATCGAGCTAGCTGATTGGATGTACCGCGAGATCACAGAAGGCAAGAA
CCCGGACGTGCTGACGGTTCACCCCGATTACTTTTTGATCGATCCCGGCATCGGCCGTTTTCTCTACCGC
CTGGCACGCCGCGCCGCAGGCAAGGCAGAAGCCAGATGGTTGTTCAAGACGATCTACGAACGCAGTGGCA
GCGCCGGAGAGTTCAAGAAGTTCTGTTTCACCGTGCGCAAGCTGATCGGGTCAAATGACCTGCCGGAGTA
CGATTTGAAGGAGGAGGCGGGGCAGGCTGGCCCGATCCTAGTCATGCGCTACCGCAACCTGATCGAGGGC
GAAGCATCCGCCGGTTCCTAATGTACGGAGCAGATGCTAGGGCAAATTGCCCTAGCAGGGGAAAAAGGTC
GAAAAGGTCTCTTTCCTGTGGATAGCACGTACATTGGGAACCCAAAGCCGTACATTGGGAACCGGAACCC
GTACATTGGGAACCCAAAGCCGTACATTGGGAACCGGTCACACATGTAAGTGACTGATATAAAAGAGAAA
AAAGGCGATTTTTCCGCCTAAAACTCTTTAAAACTTATTAAAACTCTTAAAACCCGCCTGGCCTGTGCAT
AACTGTCTGGCCAGCGCACAGCCGAAGAGCTGCAAAAAGCGCCTACCCTTCGGTCGCTGCGCTCCCTACG
CCCCGCCGCTTCGCGTCGGCCTATCGCGGCCGCTGGCCGCTCAAAAATGGCTGGCCTACGGCCAGGCAAT
CTACCAGGGCGCGGACAAGCCGCGCCGTCGCCACTCGACCGCCGGCGCCCACATCAAGGCACCCTGCCTC
GCGCGTTTCGGTGATGACGGTGAAAACCTCTGACACATGCAGCTCCCGGAGACGGTCACAGCTTGTCTGT
AAGCGGATGCCGGGAGCAGACAAGCCCGTCAGGGCGCGTCAGCGGGTGTTGGCGGGTGTCGGGGCGCAGC
CATGACCCAGTCACGTAGCGATAGCGGAGTGTATACTGGCTTAACTATGCGGCATCAGAGCAGATTGTAC
TGAGAGTGCACCATATGCGGTGTGAAATACCGCACAGATGCGTAAGGAGAAAATACCGCATCAGGCGCTC
TTCCGCTTCCTCGCTCACTGACTCGCTGCGCTCGGTCGTTCGGCTGCGGCGAGCGGTATCAGCTCACTCA
AAGGCGGTAATACGGTTATCCACAGAATCAGGGGATAACGCAGGAAAGAACATGTGAGCAAAAGGCCAGC
AAAAGGCCAGGAACCGTAAAAAGGCCGCGTTGCTGGCGTTTTTCCATAGGCTCCGCCCCCCTGACGAGCA
TCACAAAAATCGACGCTCAAGTCAGAGGTGGCGAAACCCGACAGGACTATAAAGATACCAGGCGTTTCCC
CCTGGAAGCTCCCTCGTGCGCTCTCCTGTTCCGACCCTGCCGCTTACCGGATACCTGTCCGCCTTTCTCC
CTTCGGGAAGCGTGGCGCTTTCTCATAGCTCACGCTGTAGGTATCTCAGTTCGGTGTAGGTCGTTCGCTC
CAAGCTGGGCTGTGTGCACGAACCCCCCGTTCAGCCCGACCGCTGCGCCTTATCCGGTAACTATCGTCTT
GAGTCCAACCCGGTAAGACACGACTTATCGCCACTGGCAGCAGCCACTGGTAACAGGATTAGCAGAGCGA
GGTAT
